Addgene plasmid #41151: pEGFP Cep170 C-term (Nigg GG2)
Depositing lab: Erich Nigg. Depositing organization: University of Basel. Publication: The forkhead-associated domain protein Cep170 interacts with Polo-like kinase 1 and serves as a marker for mature centrioles. Guarguaglini G, Duncan PI, Stierhof YD, Holmstrom T, Duensing S, Nigg EA. Mol Biol Cell. 2005 Mar;16(3):1095-107. Epub 2004 Dec 22. 10.1091/mbc.e04-10-0939 PubMed 15616186.
Backbone
  Vector backbone: pEGFP-T7/C1 (modified pEGFP-C1)
  Backbone manufacturer: Modified from Clontech
  Backbone size w/o insert (bp): 4700
  Total vector size (bp): 7400
  Modifications to backbone: From pEGFP-C1: T7 promoter inserted into the vector NheI site
  Vector type: Mammalian Expression
  Selectable markers: Neomycin (select with G418)
Growth in bacteria
  Bacterial resistance: Kanamycin, 50 μg/mL
  Growth temperature: 37°C
  Growth strain: DH5alpha
  Copy number: High Copy
Gene/Insert
  Gene/Insert name: Cep170 (alt names: Centrosomal protein 170kDa; KIAA0470; FAM68A)
  Species: H. sapiens (human)
  Insert size (bp): 2100
  Mutation: Contains C-terminal fragment (aa 755-1460, from XmnI site to the end of cDNA),
  GenBank ID: AB007939
  Entrez Gene: CEP170 (a.k.a. FAM68A, KAB, KIAA0470)
  Promoter: CMV, T7
  Tag / fusion protein: eGFP (N terminal on backbone)
  Cloning method: Restriction Enzyme; 5′ cloning site BspEI (destroyed during cloning); 3′ cloning site XhoI (not destroyed)
  Sequencing primers: 5′ EGFP-C; CMV-F; 3′ SV40-pA-R
Resource information
  A portion of this plasmid was derived from a plasmid made by: KIAA0470 cDNA obtained from the Kazusa DNA Research Institute
Terms and licenses: Academic/Nonprofit Terms; Industry Terms: Not Available to Industry
Depositor comments: The KIAA0470 cDNA was obtained from the Kazusa DNA Research Institute. It was subcloned into pT7-EGFP-C1 (modified from pEGFP-C1; BD Biosciences Clontech), after removing the ATG. Specifically, a 5kb SalI-SnaBI (Klenow blunted) fragment from pBS/KIAA0470Δ5'UTR was ligated into pT7-EGFP-C1 (Nigg COM81) digested with XhoI (Klenow blunted). The 3' XhoI site was recreated. This resulted in Addgene plasmid #41150: pEGFP Cep170 (Nigg PID200). The plasmid was then digested with BspEI and XmnI, blunted, and religated to recover a plasmid containing only the Cep170 C-terminal portion (aa 755-1460, from XmnI site to the end of cDNA).
How to cite: pEGFP Cep170 C-term (Nigg GG2) was a gift from Erich Nigg (Addgene plasmid # 41151 ; http://n2t.net/addgene:41151 ; RRID:Addgene_41151)
