[The description below was written by a language model from this plasmid's Addgene catalogue record.]
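Description:
pEGFP Cep170 C-term (Nigg GG2) is a mammalian expression plasmid of about 7.4 kb built on pEGFP-T7/C1, a derivative of the Clontech pEGFP-C1 vector in which a T7 promoter was inserted at the NheI site. It is maintained as a high-copy plasmid in E. coli under kanamycin selection. The same backbone provides a neomycin resistance marker, so transfected mammalian cells can be selected with G418. The record contains no feature table, so elements such as the origin of replication and polyadenylation signals are not itemised, although the listed sequencing primers point to an SV40 polyadenylation region downstream of the insert.

The payload is a roughly 2.1 kb fragment of human CEP170 (centrosomal protein 170 kDa, also known as KIAA0470 or FAM68A) encoding the C-terminal portion of the protein, residues 755 to 1460. It is fused in frame to the C-terminus of EGFP, so the fluorescent tag sits at the N-terminus of the fusion. The plasmid was derived from a full-length EGFP-Cep170 construct, itself made from the KIAA0470 cDNA with its start codon removed. The N-terminal coding region between BspEI and XmnI was excised, and the ends were blunted and religated; this destroyed the 5′ BspEI site while the 3′ XhoI site remains. The CMV promoter drives expression in mammalian cells, and the added T7 promoter should permit in vitro transcription and translation of the same fusion.

The associated study characterised Cep170 as a forkhead-associated domain protein that interacts with Polo-like kinase 1 and marks mature centrioles. This suggests the construct serves as a deletion mutant for mapping which regions of Cep170 mediate its localisation and interactions.
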