>Addgene plasmid #41151 | pEGFP Cep170 C-term (Nigg GG2) | addgene partial sequence | sequence record 55571 | EGFP-N 5'-CGTCGCCGTCCAGCTCGACCAG-3'
CTTGCTCACCATGGTGGCGACCGGTAGCGCTAGAGCTTGGGTCTCCCTATAGTGAGTCGTATTAATTTCG
ATAAGCCAGTAAGCAGTGGGTTCTCTAGTTAGCCAGAGAGCTCTGCTTATATAGACCTCCCACCGTACAC
GCCTACCGCCCATTTGCGTCAATGGGGCGGAGTTGTTACGACATTTTGGAAAGTCCCGTTGATTTTGGTG
CCAAAACAAACTCCCATTGACGTCAATGGGGTGGAGACTTGGAAATCCCCGTGAGTCAAACCGCTATCCA
CGCCCATTGATGTACTGCCAAAACCGCATCACCATGGTAATAGCGATGACTAATACGTAGATGTACTGCC
AAGTAGGAAAGTCCCATAAGGTCATGTACTGGGCATAATGCCAGGCGGGCCATTTACCGTCATTGACGTC
AATAGGGGGCGTACTTGGCATATGATACACTTGATGTACTGCCAAGTGGGCAGTTTACCGTAAATACTCC
ACCCATTGACGTCAATGGAAAGTCCCTATTGGCGTTACTATGGGAACATACGTCATTATTGACGTCAATG
GGCGGGGGTCGTTGGGCGGTCAGCCAGGCGGGCCATTTACCGTAAGTTATGTAACGCGGAACTCCATATA
TGGGCTATGAACTAATGACCCCGTAATTGATTACTATTAATAACTAATGCATGGCGGTAATACGGTTATC
CACAGAATCAGGGGATAACGCAGGAAAGAACATGTGAGCAAAAGGCCAGCAAAAGGCCAGGAACCGTAAA
AAGGCCGCGTTGCTGGCGTTTTTCCATAGGCTCCGCCCCCCTGACGAGCATCACAAAAATCGACGCTCAA
GTCAGAGGTGGCGAAACCCGACAGGACTATAA
