>Addgene plasmid #41151 | pEGFP Cep170 C-term (Nigg GG2) | addgene partial sequence | sequence record 55572 | EGFP-C 5'-CATGGTCCTGCTGGAGTTCGTG-3'
TCTCGGCATGGACGAGCTGTACAAGTCCGGTATTCCCCATATAAATAAACAGACTTCCTCTACTCCTTCT
TCTTTAGCATTAACATCTGCAAGTAGAATACGAGAAAGAAGTGAGTCTTTGGATCCTGATTCTAGTATGG
ACACAACCCTTATTCTAAAAGACACAGAAGCAGTAATGGCTTTTCTAGAAGCTAAACTACGTGAAGATAA
TAAAACTGATGAAGGACCAGATACTCCCAGTTATAATAGAGACAATTCTATTTCACCAGAATCTGATGTA
GATACAGCTAGTACAATCAGTCTGGTTACTGGAGAAACTGAAAGAAAGTCAACCCAAAAGCGAAAGAGTT
TCACTAGCCTCTATAAAGATAGGTGTTCCACAGGTTCTCCTTCCAAAGATGTTACAAAATCATCATCTTC
AGGTGCTAGGGAAAAAATGGAAAAGAAAACAAAAAGTCGTTCCACAGATGTGGGTTCAAGAGCAGATGGT
CGTAAATTTGTTCAGTCCAGTGGGAGAATAAGACAGCCCTCAGTAGACTTAACAGATGATGACCAAACCT
CTAGTGTACCTCATTCTGCCATCTCTGATATTATGTCATCTGATCAAGAAACTTACTCTTGTAAACCTCA
TGGACGGACTCCACTTACCTCAGCTGATGAGCATGTACATTCCAAACTGGAAGGAAGTAAAGTAACGAAA
TCTAAGACTTCTCCGGTGGTATCTGGTTCATCTAGTAAATCAACCACCCTTCCAAGGCCACGACCTACCA
GGACTTCCCTCTTGCGCAGAGCACGACTTGGTGAAGCTTCAGACAGTGAACTTGCTGATGCTGACAAAGC
ATCTGTTGCTTCTGAAGTATCCACAACAA
