>Addgene plasmid #41151 | pEGFP Cep170 C-term (Nigg GG2) | addgene partial sequence | sequence record 55573 | SV40-pA-R
ACAACAATTGCATTCATTTTATGTTTCAGGTTCAGGGGGAGGTGTGGGAGGTTTTTTAAAGCAAGTAAAA
CCTCTACAAATGTGGTATGGCTGATTATGATCAGTTATCTAGATCCGGTGGATCCCGGGCCCGCGGTACC
GTCGACTGCAGAATTCGAAGCTTGAGCTCGAGTATCAACAAAGTTATATAAATCACATCTATGTTGGAAA
ATTTTAGGACACAGAGTGACTGTTGTGAAAGGTCTGCTTTACTGTGGAGAGTACTTATGTCATTGTGTCC
AATGGTAATGAGTACTAATATAAATCCTATTATTAAGAAGCAAATAGAATGGTTTAACAAATCTGTACAG
ATGAAGAAGTCCATTTCAGGGAGCAGCTTGGCACAGGAGACTTAGGGGTTCAGAAATGTTGGCTATTTAG
TTTGCTTGTAGGTCACAGCATGGCTTAAAAAAAAGAAAAAAGATCTATGAAGGGAAAGGGTGTAATCATT
AAATTCAATTTGAAAATCATAAAACCACAAAAGGCGACACTGCCACAATCTGCTTTTTCCTATTTGTGCA
TCAAGTGGTTATCTAAATAGTTTGAAAGGATTGATATACTACATTATACGTCAAAAATAAATAAATAAAA
TTAAGAAGACAGGGATTCCAAGATTGTAGCTGACCAAGCTGTCTTGTTTTGCGTACATCAACACTATGCT
GCTTCCAATATTCCTAGCCATTCCACAGGTAATGATTTTTCAACAATCAAGAGAAAGTCATTCTTGTACT
GTAACATCTTCCTCTTCC
